Addgene plasmid #46704: pcDNA3.2 mir-1-1 reporter mir44-1
Depositing lab: David Bartel. Depositing organization: Whitehead Institute for Biomedical Research. Publication: Beyond Secondary Structure: Primary-Sequence Determinants License Pri-miRNA Hairpins for Processing. Auyeung VC, Ulitsky I, McGeary SE, Bartel DP. Cell. 2013 Feb 14;152(4):844-58. doi: 10.1016/j.cell.2013.01.031. PubMed 23415231.
Backbone
  Vector backbone: pcDNA3.2 V5-DEST mir-1-1 reporter
  Backbone manufacturer: Bartel lab (Addgene plasmid# 46646)
  Backbone size w/o insert (bp): 8038
  Vector type: Mammalian Expression, RNAi
  Selectable markers: Neomycin (select with G418)
Growth in bacteria
  Bacterial resistance: Ampicillin, 100 μg/mL
  Growth temperature: 37°C
  Growth strain: DH5alpha
  Copy number: High Copy
Gene/Insert
  Gene/Insert name: mir44-1 (alt name: mir44-1 pri-mRNA)
  Species: C. elegans (nematode), Synthetic
  Mutation: see sequence and publication
  Promoter: CMV
  Tag / fusion protein: hsa-mir-1-1 (C terminal on insert); V5 (C terminal on backbone)
  Cloning method: Gateway Cloning
  Sequencing primers: 5′ CMV-F; 3′ TK-pA-R
Terms and licenses: Academic/Nonprofit Terms; Industry Terms: Not Available to Industry
How to cite: pcDNA3.2 mir-1-1 reporter mir44-1 was a gift from David Bartel (Addgene plasmid # 46704 ; http://n2t.net/addgene:46704 ; RRID:Addgene_46704)
