[The description below was written by a language model from this plasmid's Addgene catalogue record and pLannotate feature annotations shown in this document.]
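Description:
pcDNA3.2 mir-1-1 reporter mir44-1 is a mammalian expression plasmid built to test how efficiently a primary microRNA hairpin is processed in cultured cells. It derives from a Gateway destination vector (pcDNA3.2 V5-DEST modified to carry a mir-1-1 reporter). It is propagated in E. coli through a high-copy ColE1/pUC-type origin with ampicillin selection from the AmpR cassette. An f1 origin is also present. For selection in mammalian cells, an SV40 enhancer/early promoter drives the neomycin phosphotransferase gene, followed by an SV40 polyadenylation signal, which gives G418 resistance.

The payload is a single transcription unit driven by the CMV immediate-early enhancer and promoter, with a T7 promoter just downstream. The C. elegans mir-44 pri-miRNA segment lies between the attB1 and attB2 sites left by Gateway recombination. The record lists it as nematode/synthetic and refers to the sequence and publication for any mutations. Just after attB2 comes the human mir-1-1 hairpin, so both hairpins are carried on the same transcript. The mir-1-1 hairpin presumably serves as an internal reference against which processing of the test hairpin can be normalised. The backbone's V5 tag sequence and the HSV TK polyadenylation signal follow. Because the insert is noncoding, the V5 element is probably a vector remnant and not a functional epitope fusion.

The construct belongs to a series used to study the primary-sequence features, beyond secondary structure, that allow pri-miRNA hairpins to be processed in human cells. The deposited full sequence is 6,000 nt, which is shorter than the 8,038 bp listed for the empty backbone. That difference is consistent with loss of the Gateway destination cassette on recombination.
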