Features (pLannotate 1.2.2; 24 found; start..end, strand, type, name):
     36..80      -  misc_feature   bom (fragment): basis of mobility region from pBR322
    235..614     +  enhancer       CMV enhancer: human cytomegalovirus immediate early enhancer
    615..818     +  promoter       CMV promoter: human cytomegalovirus (CMV) immediate early promoter
    814..847     +  LTR            5' LTR (truncated) (fragment): truncated 5' long terminal repeat (LTR) from HIV-1
    863..881     +  promoter       T7 promoter: promoter for bacteriophage T7 RNA polymerase
    911..935     +  protein_bind   attB1: mutant version of attB; recombination site for the Gateway® BP reaction BP Clonase™
    972..1064    +  ncRNA          mir-44: Accession: RF00710 - microRNA mir-44
   1116..1136    -  protein_bind   attB2: mutant version of attB; core recombination site for the Gateway® BP reaction BP Clonase™
   1215..1291    +  ncRNA          mir-1: Accession: RF00103 - mir-1 microRNA precursor family
   1490..1531    +  CDS            V5 tag: epitope tag from simian virus 5
   1615..1663    +  polyA_signal   HSV TK poly(A) signal: herpes simplex virus thymidine kinase polyadenylation signal (Cole and Stacy, 1985)
   1754..1770    -  polyA_signal   bGH poly(A) signal (fragment): bovine growth hormone polyadenylation signal
   1865..2293    +  rep_origin     f1 ori (sequence partly withheld): f1 bacteriophage origin of replication; arrow indicates direction of (+) strand synthesis
   2307..2636    +  promoter       SV40 promoter: SV40 enhancer and early promoter
   2703..3494    +  CDS            neo: KKA2_KLEPN - Also known as kan, nptII. Experimental evidence at protein level: Swiss-Prot protein existence level 1. Resistance to kanamycin, neomycin, paromomycin, ribostamycin, butirosin and gentamicin B. From Klebsiella pneumoniae.
   3520..3678    +  CDS            ble (fragment): BLE_KLEPN - Experimental evidence at protein level: Swiss-Prot protein existence level 1. Binding protein with a strong affinity to the bleomycin family of antibiotics. Binds to CL990; an antimitotic-antibiotic compound. From Klebsiella pneumoniae.
   3673..3794    +  polyA_signal   SV40 poly(A) signal: SV40 polyadenylation signal
   3867..3883    -  protein_bind   lac operator: The lac repressor binds to the lac operator to inhibit transcription in E. coli. This inhibition can be relieved by adding lactose or isopropyl-β-D-thiogalactopyranoside (IPTG). lac repressor encoded by lacI
   3891..3921    -  promoter       lac promoter: promoter for the E. coli lac operon
   3936..3957    -  protein_bind   CAP binding site: CAP binding activates transcription in the presence of cAMP. E. coli catabolite activator protein
   3970..4062    -  CDS            lacI (fragment): lac repressor; lacI; The lac repressor binds to the lac operator to inhibit transcription in E. coli. This inhibition can be relieved by adding lactose or isopropyl-β-D-thiogalactopyranoside (IPTG).
   4245..4833    -  rep_origin     ori: high-copy-number ColE1/pMB1/pBR322/pUC origin of replication
   5004..5864    -  CDS            AmpR: β-lactamase; bla; confers resistance to ampicillin, carbenicillin, and related antibiotics
   5865..5969    -  promoter       AmpR promoter: bla
>Addgene plasmid #46704 | pcDNA3.2 mir-1-1 reporter mir44-1 | depositor full sequence | sequence record 117457 | pcDNA3.2 mir-1-1 reporter mir44-1 sequence 6000 bps
GACGGATCGGGAGATCTCCCGATCCCCTATGGTCGACTCTCAGTACAATCTGCTCTGATGCCGCATAGTT
AAGCCAGTATCTGCTCCCTGCTTGTGTGTTGGAGGTCGCTGAGTAGTGCGCGAGCAAAATTTAAGCTACA
ACAAGGCAAGGCTTGACCGACAATTGCATGAAGAATCTGCTTAGGGTTAGGCGTTTTGCGCTGCTTCGCG
ATGTACGGGCCAGATATACGCGTTGACATTGATTATTGACTAGTTATTAATAGTAATCAATTACGGGGTC
ATTAGTTCATAGCCCATATATGGAGTTCCGCGTTACATAACTTACGGTAAATGGCCCGCCTGGCTGACCG
CCCAACGACCCCCGCCCATTGACGTCAATAATGACGTATGTTCCCATAGTAACGCCAATAGGGACTTTCC
ATTGACGTCAATGGGTGGACTATTTACGGTAAACTGCCCACTTGGCAGTACATCAAGTGTATCATATGCC
AAGTACGCCCCCTATTGACGTCAATGACGGTAAATGGCCCGCCTGGCATTATGCCCAGTACATGACCTTA
TGGGACTTTCCTACTTGGCAGTACATCTACGTATTAGTCATCGCTATTACCATGGTGATGCGGTTTTGGC
AGTACATCAATGGGCGTGGATAGCGGTTTGACTCACGGGGATTTCCAAGTCTCCACCCCATTGACGTCAA
TGGGAGTTTGTTTTGGCACCAAAATCAACGGGACTTTCCAAAATGTCGTAACAACTCCGCCCCATTGACG
CAAATGGGCGGTAGGCGTGTACGGTGGGAGGTCTATATAAGCAGAGCTCTCTGGCTAACTAGAGAACCCA
CTGCTTACTGGCTTATCGAAATTAATACGACTCACTATAGGGAGACCCAAGCTGGCTAGTTAAGCTATCA
ACAAGTTTGTACAAAAAAGCAGGCTGTCGCGGGCGGTGCTGAGTTTAAGGCCTCTGAAAAGACAAAATGG
CCAATCTGGATGTGCTCGTTGGTCATAGACGTCAACACGAACTGTTCATATGACTAGAGACACATTCAGC
TTGGCCTGCTTGCCTAGTTTTGAATTTTTCAACAGTAAGTGATTAACTAACAAAACTTAGATGCCCAGCT
TTCTTGTACAAAGTGGTTGATCTAGAGGGCCCGCAGTGGGGTCAGCTTCTACCGGGGCGGCGTCCCGGGG
TCTTGGAACTGCATGCAGACTGCCTGCTTGGGAAACATACTTCTTTATATGCCCATATGGACCTGCTAAG
CTATGGAATGTAAAGAAGTATGTATCTCAGGCCGGGACCTCTCTCGCCGCACTGAGGGGCACTCCACACC
ACGGGGGCCGCCGCGGCCGACAGCCAGCCAGGCGGCTGTGGTGGGGGTGAGGCTGGGGCGGCAGGCTGCC
TGGGCGTTGGTGGACGGTCGTGTCCCCGCCAGCATTGTTCTGTCACTTTGCCTGTGTCAGCAGGTGGAAG
TGCTCACCAGACATTCGAAGGTAAGCCTATCCCTAACCCTCTCCTCGGTCTCGATTCTACGCGTACCGGT
TAGTAATGAGTTTAAACGGGGGAGGCTAACTGAAACACGGAAGGAGACAATACCGGAAGGAACCCGCGCT
ATGACGGCAATAAAAAGACAGAATAAAACGCACGGGTGTTGGGTCGTTTGTTCATAAACGCGGGGTTCGG
TCCCAGGGCTGGCACTCTGTCGATACCCCACCGAGACCCCATTGGGGCCAATACGCCCGCGTTTCTTCCT
TTTCCCCACCCCACCCCCCAAGTTCGGGTGAAGGCCCAGGGCTCGCAGCCAACGTCGGGGCGGCAGGCCC
TGCCATAGCAGATCTGCGCAGCTGGGGCTCTAGGGGGTATCCCC
[124 nt withheld, positions 1865-1988]
C
[32 nt withheld, positions 1990-2021]
CA
[57 nt withheld, positions 2024-2080]
A
[49 nt withheld, positions 2082-2130]
CCTTTGACGTTGGAGTCCACGTTCTTT
[37 nt withheld, positions 2158-2194]
ACCCTATCTCGGTCTATTCTTTTGATTTATAAGGGATTTTGGGGATTTCGGCCTATTGGTTAAAAAATGA
GCTGATTTAACAAAAATTTAACGCGAATTAATTCTGTGGAATGTGTGTCAGTTAGGGTGTGGAAAGTCCC
CAGGCTCCCCAGCAGGCAGAAGTATGCAAAGCATGCATCTCAATTAGTCAGCAACCAGGTGTGGAAAGTC
CCCAGGCTCCCCAGCAGGCAGAAGTATGCAAAGCATGCATCTCAATTAGTCAGCAACCATAGTCCCGCCC
CTAACTCCGCCCATCCCGCCCCTAACTCCGCCCAGTTCCGCCCATTCTCCGCCCCATGGCTGACTAATTT
TTTTTATTTATGCAGAGGCCGAGGCCGCCTCTGCCTCTGAGCTATTCCAGAAGTAGTGAGGAGGCTTTTT
TGGAGGCCTAGGCTTTTGCAAAAAGCTCCCGGGAGCTTGTATATCCATTTTCGGATCTGATCAAGAGACA
GGATGAGGATCGTTTCGCATGATTGAACAAGATGGATTGCACGCAGGTTCTCCGGCCGCTTGGGTGGAGA
GGCTATTCGGCTATGACTGGGCACAACAGACAATCGGCTGCTCTGATGCCGCCGTGTTCCGGCTGTCAGC
GCAGGGGCGCCCGGTTCTTTTTGTCAAGACCGACCTGTCCGGTGCCCTGAATGAACTGCAGGACGAGGCA
GCGCGGCTATCGTGGCTGGCCACGACGGGCGTTCCTTGCGCAGCTGTGCTCGACGTTGTCACTGAAGCGG
GAAGGGACTGGCTGCTATTGGGCGAAGTGCCGGGGCAGGATCTCCTGTCATCTCACCTTGCTCCTGCCGA
GAAAGTATCCATCATGGCTGATGCAATGCGGCGGCTGCATACGCTTGATCCGGCTACCTGCCCATTCGAC
CACCAAGCGAAACATCGCATCGAGCGAGCACGTACTCGGATGGAAGCCGGTCTTGTCGATCAGGATGATC
TGGACGAAGAGCATCAGGGGCTCGCGCCAGCCGAACTGTTCGCCAGGCTCAAGGCGCGCATGCCCGACGG
CGAGGATCTCGTCGTGACCCATGGCGATGCCTGCTTGCCGAATATCATGGTGGAAAATGGCCGCTTTTCT
GGATTCATCGACTGTGGCCGGCTGGGTGTGGCGGACCGCTATCAGGACATAGCGTTGGCTACCCGTGATA
TTGCTGAAGAGCTTGGCGGCGAATGGGCTGACCGCTTCCTCGTGCTTTACGGTATCGCCGCTCCCGATTC
GCAGCGCATCGCCTTCTATCGCCTTCTTGACGAGTTCTTCTGAGCGGGACTCTGGGGTTCGCGAAATGAC
CGACCAAGCGACGCCCAACCTGCCATCACGAGATTTCGATTCCACCGCCGCCTTCTATGAAAGGTTGGGC
TTCGGAATCGTTTTCCGGGACGCCGGCTGGATGATCCTCCAGCGCGGGGATCTCATGCTGGAGTTCTTCG
CCCACCCCAACTTGTTTATTGCAGCTTATAATGGTTACAAATAAAGCAATAGCATCACAAATTTCACAAA
TAAAGCATTTTTTTCACTGCATTCTAGTTGTGGTTTGTCCAAACTCATCAATGTATCTTATCATGTCTGT
ATACCGTCGACCTCTAGCTAGAGCTTGGCGTAATCATGGTCATAGCTGTTTCCTGTGTGAAATTGTTATC
CGCTCACAATTCCACACAACATACGAGCCGGAAGCATAAAGTGTAAAGCCTGGGGTGCCTAATGAGTGAG
CTAACTCACATTAATTGCGTTGCGCTCACTGCCCGCTTTCCAGTCGGGAAACCTGTCGTGCCAGCTGCAT
TAATGAATCGGCCAACGCGCGGGGAGAGGCGGTTTGCGTATTGGGCGCTCTTCCGCTTCCTCGCTCACTG
ACTCGCTGCGCTCGGTCGTTCGGCTGCGGCGAGCGGTATCAGCTCACTCAAAGGCGGTAATACGGTTATC
CACAGAATCAGGGGATAACGCAGGAAAGAACATGTGAGCAAAAGGCCAGCAAAAGGCCAGGAACCGTAAA
AAGGCCGCGTTGCTGGCGTTTTTCCATAGGCTCCGCCCCCCTGACGAGCATCACAAAAATCGACGCTCAA
GTCAGAGGTGGCGAAACCCGACAGGACTATAAAGATACCAGGCGTTTCCCCCTGGAAGCTCCCTCGTGCG
CTCTCCTGTTCCGACCCTGCCGCTTACCGGATACCTGTCCGCCTTTCTCCCTTCGGGAAGCGTGGCGCTT
TCTCAATGCTCACGCTGTAGGTATCTCAGTTCGGTGTAGGTCGTTCGCTCCAAGCTGGGCTGTGTGCACG
AACCCCCCGTTCAGCCCGACCGCTGCGCCTTATCCGGTAACTATCGTCTTGAGTCCAACCCGGTAAGACA
CGACTTATCGCCACTGGCAGCAGCCACTGGTAACAGGATTAGCAGAGCGAGGTATGTAGGCGGTGCTACA
GAGTTCTTGAAGTGGTGGCCTAACTACGGCTACACTAGAAGGACAGTATTTGGTATCTGCGCTCTGCTGA
AGCCAGTTACCTTCGGAAAAAGAGTTGGTAGCTCTTGATCCGGCAAACAAACCACCGCTGGTAGCGGTGG
TTTTTTTGTTTGCAAGCAGCAGATTACGCGCAGAAAAAAAGGATCTCAAGAAGATCCTTTGATCTTTTCT
ACGGGGTCTGACGCTCAGTGGAACGAAAACTCACGTTAAGGGATTTTGGTCATGAGATTATCAAAAAGGA
TCTTCACCTAGATCCTTTTAAATTAAAAATGAAGTTTTAAATCAATCTAAAGTATATATGAGTAAACTTG
GTCTGACAGTTACCAATGCTTAATCAGTGAGGCACCTATCTCAGCGATCTGTCTATTTCGTTCATCCATA
GTTGCCTGACTCCCCGTCGTGTAGATAACTACGATACGGGAGGGCTTACCATCTGGCCCCAGTGCTGCAA
TGATACCGCGAGACCCACGCTCACCGGCTCCAGATTTATCAGCAATAAACCAGCCAGCCGGAAGGGCCGA
GCGCAGAAGTGGTCCTGCAACTTTATCCGCCTCCATCCAGTCTATTAATTGTTGCCGGGAAGCTAGAGTA
AGTAGTTCGCCAGTTAATAGTTTGCGCAACGTTGTTGCCATTGCTACAGGCATCGTGGTGTCACGCTCGT
CGTTTGGTATGGCTTCATTCAGCTCCGGTTCCCAACGATCAAGGCGAGTTACATGATCCCCCATGTTGTG
CAAAAAAGCGGTTAGCTCCTTCGGTCCTCCGATCGTTGTCAGAAGTAAGTTGGCCGCAGTGTTATCACTC
ATGGTTATGGCAGCACTGCATAATTCTCTTACTGTCATGCCATCCGTAAGATGCTTTTCTGTGACTGGTG
AGTACTCAACCAAGTCATTCTGAGAATAGTGTATGCGGCGACCGAGTTGCTCTTGCCCGGCGTCAATACG
GGATAATACCGCGCCACATAGCAGAACTTTAAAAGTGCTCATCATTGGAAAACGTTCTTCGGGGCGAAAA
CTCTCAAGGATCTTACCGCTGTTGAGATCCAGTTCGATGTAACCCACTCGTGCACCCAACTGATCTTCAG
CATCTTTTACTTTCACCAGCGTTTCTGGGTGAGCAAAAACAGGAAGGCAAAATGCCGCAAAAAAGGGAAT
AAGGGCGACACGGAAATGTTGAATACTCATACTCTTCCTTTTTCAATATTATTGAAGCATTTATCAGGGT
TATTGTCTCATGAGCGGATACATATTTGAATGTATTTAGAAAAATAAACAAATAGGGGTTCCGCGCACAT
TTCCCCGAAAAGTGCCACCTGACGTC
