>Addgene plasmid #46704 | pcDNA3.2 mir-1-1 reporter mir44-1 | addgene partial sequence | sequence record 73872 | CMV-F 5'-CGCAAATGGGCGGTAGGCGTG-3'
TGGCTAACTAGAGAACCCACTGCTTACTGGCTTATCGAAATTAATACGACTCACTATAGGGAGACCCAAG
CTGGCTAGTTAAGCTATCAACAAGTTTGTACAAAAAAGCAGGCTGTCGCGGGCGGTGCTGAGTTTAAGGC
CTCTGAAAAGACAAAATGGCCAATCTGGATGTGCTCGTTGGTCATAGACGTCAACACGAACTGTTCATAT
GACTAGAGACACATTCAGCTTGGCCTGCTTGCCTAGTTTTGAATTTTTCAACAGTAAGTGATTAACTAAC
AAAACTTAGATGCCCAGCTTTCTTGTACAAAGTGGTTGATCTAGAGGGCCCGCAGTGGGGTCAGCTTCTA
CCGGGGCGGCGTCCCGGGGTCTTGGAACTGCATGCAGACTGCCTGCTTGGGAAACATACTTCTTTATATG
CCCATATGGACCTGCTAAGCTATGGAATGTAAAGAAGTATGTATCTCAGGCCGGGACCTCTCTCGCCGCA
CTGAGGGGCACTCCACACCACGGGGGCCGCCGCGGCCGACAGCCAGCCAGGCGGCTGTGGTGGGGGTGAG
GCTGGGGCGGCAGGCTGCCTGGGCGTTGGTGGACGGTCGTGTCCCCGCCAGCATTGTTCTGTCACTTTGC
CTGTGTCAGCAGGTGGAAGTGCTCACCAGACATTCGAAGGTAAGCCTATCCCTAACCCTCTCCTCGGTCT
CGATTCTACGCGTACCGGTTAGTAATGAGTTTAAACGGGGGAGGCTAACTGAAACACGGAAGGAGACAAT
ACCGGAAGGAACCCGCGCTATGACGGCAATAAAAAGACAGAATAAAACGCACGGGTGTTGGGTCGTTTGT
TCATAAACGCGGGGTTCGGTCCCAGGGCTGGCACTCTGTCGATACCCCACCGAGACCCCATTGGGGCCAA
TACGCCCGCGTTTCTTCCTTTTCCCCACCCCACCCCCC
